Addgene plasmid #129929: pRDAX-462 N-Tag UnaG[1] L32 FKBP EBPF2
Purpose: PPI (BiFC/TriFC) assay vector
Depositing lab: Gary Lewin. Depositing organization: Max-Delbrueck-Centrum fuer Molekulare Medizin (MDC).
Backbone
  Vector backbone: custom built
  Vector type: Mammalian Expression
Growth in bacteria
  Bacterial resistance: Ampicillin, 100 μg/mL
  Growth temperature: 37°C
  Growth strain: DH5alpha
  Copy number: High Copy
Gene/Insert
  Gene/Insert name: FKBP
  Species: M. musculus (mouse)
  Cloning method: Restriction Enzyme; 5′ cloning site unknown (unknown if destroyed); 3′ cloning site unknown (unknown if destroyed)
Terms and licenses: Academic/Nonprofit Terms; Industry Terms: Not Available to Industry
How to cite: pRDAX-462 N-Tag UnaG[1] L32 FKBP EBPF2 was a gift from Gary Lewin (Addgene plasmid # 129929 ; http://n2t.net/addgene:129929 ; RRID:Addgene_129929)
