[The description below was written by a language model from this plasmid's Addgene catalogue record and pLannotate feature annotations shown in this document.]
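Description:
pRDAX-462 N-Tag UnaG[1] L32 FKBP EBPF2 is a custom-built mammalian expression plasmid of about 6.5 kb, designed as a protein–protein interaction reporter vector for bimolecular or trimolecular fluorescence complementation (BiFC/TriFC). It is maintained in E. coli through a high-copy ColE1/pUC-type origin and selected with ampicillin via the β-lactamase gene and its native promoter. No mammalian selection marker is annotated.

The expression unit is driven by the human CMV immediate-early enhancer and promoter, followed by a chimeric β-globin/immunoglobulin intron that promotes efficient processing of the transcript. The first open reading frame encodes a fragment of UnaG, the bilirubin-dependent green fluorescent protein from Japanese eel, placed N-terminal to FKBP. The gap between the two annotated coding segments, together with "L32" in the name, suggests a linker, though the record does not define it. The catalogue lists the insert as mouse FKBP, whereas the automated annotation matches this region to DmrB, the F36V variant of FKBP12; the record does not settle which form is present.

Downstream, an EMCV IRES allows translation of EBFP2 from the same mRNA, giving a blue fluorescence signal that reports transfection and expression level independently of complementation. A second chimeric intron, a WPRE, and the bGH polyadenylation signal complete the cassette, with additional β-globin-derived sequence and a rabbit β-globin poly(A) signal further downstream.

In use, this plasmid would be co-expressed with partner constructs carrying the complementary UnaG fragment(s) fused to an interacting protein. Green fluorescence is reconstituted only when the fusion partners associate. The partner constructs are not specified in the record.
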