Features (pLannotate 1.2.2; 17 found; start..end, strand, type, name):
    155..532     +  enhancer       CMV enhancer: human cytomegalovirus immediate early enhancer
    534..733     +  promoter       CMV promoter: human cytomegalovirus (CMV) immediate early promoter
    872..1004    +  intron         chimeric intron: chimera between introns from human β-globin and immunoglobulin heavy chain genes
   1025..1282    +  CDS            UnaG (fragment): UnaG is a basic (constitutively fluorescent) green fluorescent protein published in 2013, derived from Anguilla japonica. It has low acid sensitivity. It requires the cofactor bilirubin for fluorescence.
   1373..1693    +  CDS            DmrB: F36V mutant of FK506-binding protein FKBP12 binds synthetic ligands that do not bind wild-type FKBP
   1710..2296    +  misc_feature   IRES2: internal ribosome entry site (IRES) of the encephalomyocarditis virus (EMCV)
   2297..3016    +  CDS            EBFP2: enhanced blue variant of GFP (Ai et al., 2007) mammalian codon-optimized
   3062..3194    +  intron         chimeric intron: chimera between introns from human β-globin and immunoglobulin heavy chain genes
   3203..3791    +  misc_feature   WPRE: woodchuck hepatitis virus posttranscriptional regulatory element
   3795..3811    +  misc_feature   MCS (fragment): pUC18/19 multiple cloning site
   3824..3935    +  polyA_signal   bGH poly(A) signal: bovine growth hormone polyadenylation signal
   4031..4049    -  promoter       T3 promoter: promoter for bacteriophage T3 RNA polymerase
   4108..4182    +  CDS            HBB (fragment): HBB_PONPY - Experimental evidence at transcript level: Swiss-Prot protein existence level 2. Involved in oxygen transport from the lung to the various peripheral tissues. From Pongo pygmaeus (Bornean orangutan).
   4253..4308    +  polyA_signal   β-globin poly(A) signal: rabbit β-globin polyadenylation signal (Gil and Proudfoot, 1987)
   4687..5275    -  rep_origin     ori: high-copy-number ColE1/pMB1/pBR322/pUC origin of replication
   5446..6306    -  CDS            AmpR: β-lactamase; bla; confers resistance to ampicillin, carbenicillin, and related antibiotics
   6307..6411    -  promoter       AmpR promoter: bla
>Addgene plasmid #129929 | pRDAX-462 N-Tag UnaG[1] L32 FKBP EBPF2 | depositor full sequence | sequence record 249307 | Full Sequence
GCCTGCCTCCAGGCCTCAATATTGGCCATTAGCCATATTATTCATTGGTTATATAGCATAAATCAATATT
GGCTATTGGCCATTGCATACGTTGTATCTATATCATAATATGTACATTTATATTGGCTCATGTCCAATAT
GACCGCCATGTTGGCATTGATTATTGACTAGTTATTAATAGTAATCAATTACGGGGTCATTAGTTCATAG
CCCATATATGGAGTTCCGCGTTACATAACTTACGGTAAATGGCCCGCCTGGCTGACCGCCCAACGACCCC
CGCCCATTGACGTCAATAATGACGTATGTTCCCATAGTAACGCCAATAGGGACTTTCCATTGACGTCAAT
GGGTGGAGTATTTACGGTAAACTGCCCACTTGGCAGTACATCAAGTGTATCATATGCCAAGTCCGCCCCC
TATTGACGTCAATGACGGTAAATGGCCCGCCTGGCATTATGCCCAGTACATGACCTTACGGGACTTTCCT
ACTTGGCAGTACATCTACGTATTAGTCATCGCTATTACCATGGTGATGCGGTTTTGGCAGTACACCAATG
GGCGTGGATAGCGGTTTGACTCACGGGGATTTCCAAGTCTCCACCCCATTGACGTCAATGGGAGTTTGTT
TTGGCACCAAAATCAACGGGACTTTCCAAAATGTCGTAATAACCCCGCCCCGTTGACGCAAATGGGCGGT
AGGCGTGTACGGTGGGAGGTCTATATAAGCAGAGCTCGTTTAGTGAACCGTCAGATCACTAGAAGCTTTA
TTGCGGTAGTTTATCACAGTTAAATTGCTAACGCAGTCAGTGCTTCTGACACAACAGTCTCGAACTTAAG
CTGCAGAAGTTGGTCGTGAGGCACTGGGCAGGTAAGTATCAAGGTTACAAGACAGGTTTAAGGAGACCAA
TAGAAACTGGGCTTGTCGAGACAGAGAAGACTCTTGCGTTTCTGATAGGCACCTATTGGTCTTACTGACA
TCCACTTTGCCTTTCTCTCCACAGGTGTCCACTCCCAGGCCACCATGGTCGAAAAGTTCGTGGGCACATG
GAAGATTGCCGATAGCCACAACTTCGGCGAATACCTCAAAGCTATAGGGGCACCAAAAGAGCTTAGCGAT
GGTGGAGATGCGACAACTCCCACACTGTACATTAGCCAGAAAGACGGAGACAAGATGACTGTCAAGATCG
AGAATGGGCCTCCCACCTTTCTGGACACACAGGTTAAGTTCAAACTGGGTGAGGAGTTTGACGAGTTTCC
CAGTGATCGCAGGAAAGACGTGGGTGGCGGAGGGAGCGAAGGCGGCGGATCCGGAGGGCCTGGCTCTGGC
GGAGAGGGGAGCGCTGGAGGCGGGTCAGCCGGTGGTGGGAGTGGAGTGCAGGTGGAAACCATCTCCCCAG
GAGACGGGCGCACCTTCCCCAAGCGCGGCCAGACCTGCGTGGTGCACTACACCGGGATGCTTGAAGATGG
AAAGAAATTTGATTCCTCCCGGGACAGAAACAAGCCCTTTAAGTTTATGCTAGGCAAGCAGGAGGTGATC
CGAGGCTGGGAAGAAGGGGTTGCCCAGATGAGTGTGGGTCAGAGAGCCAAACTGACTATATCTCCAGATT
ATGCCTATGGTGCCACTGGGCACCCAGGCATCATCCCACCACATGCCACTCTCGTCTTCGATGTGGAGCT
TCTAAAACTGGAATAAGAATTCAGATCCGCCCCTCTCCCTCCCCCCCCCCTAACGTTACTGGCCGAAGCC
GCTTGGAATAAGGCCGGTGTGCGTTTGTCTATATGTTATTTTCCACCATATTGCCGTCTTTTGGCAATGT
GAGGGCCCGGAAACCTGGCCCTGTCTTCTTGACGAGCATTCCTAGGGGTCTTTCCCCTCTCGCCAAAGGA
ATGCAAGGTCTGTTGAATGTCGTGAAGGAAGCAGTTCCTCTGGTAGCTTCTTGAAGACAAACAACGTCTG
TAGCGACCCTTTGCAGGCAGCGGAACCCCCCACCTGGCGACAGGTGCCTCTGCGGCCAAAAGCCACGTGT
ATAAGATACACCTGCAAAGGCGGCACAACCCCAGTGCCACGTTGTGAGTTGGATAGTTGTGGAAAGAGTC
AAATGGCTCTCCTCAAGCGTATTCAACAAGGGGCTGAAGGATGCCCAGAAGGTACCCCATTGTATGGGAT
CTGATCTGGGGCCTCGGTACACATGCTTTACATGTGTTTAGTCGAGGTTAAAAAAACGTCTAGGCCCCCC
GAACCACGGGGACGTGGTTTTCCTTTGAAAAACACGATGATAATATGGCCACAACCATGGTGAGCAAGGG
CGAGGAGCTGTTCACCGGGGTGGTGCCCATCCTGGTCGAGCTGGACGGCGACGTAAACGGCCACAAGTTC
AGCGTGAGGGGCGAGGGCGAGGGCGATGCCACCAACGGCAAGCTGACCCTGAAGTTCATCTGCACCACCG
GCAAGCTGCCCGTGCCCTGGCCCACCCTCGTGACCACCCTGAGCCACGGCGTGCAGTGCTTCGCCCGCTA
CCCCGACCACATGAAGCAGCACGACTTCTTCAAGTCCGCCATGCCCGAAGGCTACGTCCAGGAGCGCACC
ATCTTCTTCAAGGACGACGGCACCTACAAGACCCGCGCCGAGGTGAAGTTCGAGGGCGACACCCTGGTGA
ACCGCATCGAGCTGAAGGGCGTCGACTTCAAGGAGGACGGCAACATCCTGGGGCACAAGCTGGAGTACAA
CTTCAACAGCCACAACATCTATATCATGGCCGTCAAGCAGAAGAACGGCATCAAGGTGAACTTCAAGATC
CGCCACAACGTGGAGGACGGCAGCGTGCAGCTCGCCGACCACTACCAGCAGAACACCCCCATCGGCGACG
GCCCCGTGCTGCTGCCCGACAGCCACTACCTGAGCACCCAGTCCGTGCTGAGCAAAGACCCCAACGAGAA
GCGCGATCACATGGTCCTGCTGGAGTTCCGCACCGCCGCCGGGATCACTCTCGGCATGGACGAGCTGTAC
AAGTAAACCGGTGCTCGAGGTACCGATGAATAGCTAAGGTCGAGGCCGCAGGTAAGTATCAAGGTTACAA
GACAGGTTTAAGGAGACCAATAGAAACTGGGCTTGTCGAGACAGAGAAGACTCTTGCGTTTCTGATAGGC
ACCTATTGGTCTTACTGACATCCACTTTGCCTTTCTCTCCACAGGTGTCGACAATCAACCTCTGGATTAC
AAAATTTGTGAAAGATTGACTGGTATTCTTAACTATGTTGCTCCTTTTACGCTATGTGGATACGCTGCTT
TAATGCCTTTGTATCATGCTATTGCTTCCCGTATGGCTTTCATTTTCTCCTCCTTGTATAAATCCTGGTT
GCTGTCTCTTTATGAGGAGTTGTGGCCCGTTGTCAGGCAACGTGGCGTGGTGTGCACTGTGTTTGCTGAC
GCAACCCCCACTGGTTGGGGCATTGCCACCACCTGTCAGCTCCTTTCCGGGACTTTCGCTTTCCCCCTCC
CTATTGCCACGGCGGAACTCATCGCCGCCTGCCTTGCCCGCTGCTGGACAGGGGCTCGGCTGTTGGGCAC
TGACAATTCCGTGGTGTTGTCGGGGAAGCTGACGTCCTTTCCATGGCTGCTCGCCTGTGTTGCCACCTGG
ATTCTGCGCGGGACGTCCTTCTGCTACGTCCCTTCGGCCCTCAATCCAGCGGACCTTCCTTCCCGCGGCC
TGCTGCCGGCTCTGCGGCCTCTTCCGCGTCTTCGCCTTCGCCCTCAGACGAGTCGGATCTCCCTTTGGGC
CGCCTCCCCGCCTGGAATTCGAGCTCGGTACGATCAGCCTCGACTGTGCCTTCTAGTTGCCAGCCATCTG
TTGTTTGCCCCTCCCCCGTGCCTTCCTTGACCCTGGAAGGTGCCACTCCCACTGTCCTTTCCTAATAAAA
TGAGGAAATTGCATCGCATTGTCTGAGTAGGTGTCATTCTATTCTGGGGGGTGGGGTGGGGCAGGACAGC
AAGGGGGAGGATTGGGAAGACAATAGCCCAGCTTTTGTTCCCTTTAGTGAGGGTTAATTGCGCGCTTGGC
GTAATCATGGTCATAGCTGTTTCCTGTGTGAAATTGTTATCCGCTAATTCACTCCTCAGGTGCAGGCTGC
CTATCAGAAGGTGGTGGCTGGTGTGGCCAATGCCCTGGCTCACAAATACCACTGAGATCTTTTTCCCTCT
GCCAAAAATTATGGGGACATCATGAAGCCCCTTGAGCATCTGACTTCTGGCTAATAAAGGAAATTTATTT
TCATTGCAATAGTGTGTTGGAATTTTTTGTGTCTCTCACTCGGAAGGACATATGGGAGGGCAAATCATTT
AAAACATCAGAATGAGTATTTGGTTTAGAGTTTGGCAACATATGCCCATATGCTGGCTGCCATGAACAAA
GGTTGGCTATAAAGAGGTCATCAGTATATGAAACAGCCCCCTGCTGTCCATTCCTTATTCCATAGAAAAG
CCTTGACTTGAGGTTAGATTTTTTTTATATTTTGTTTTGTGTTATTTTTTTCTTTAACATCCCTAAAATT
TTCCTTACATGTTTTACTAGCCAGATTTTTCCTCCTCTCCTGACTACTCCCAGTCATAGCTGTCCCTCTT
CTCTTATGGAGATCGGCCGGCCGCCGGCGTCGACGCGCGCGGCCGCGGCGCGCCGTTGCTGGCGTTTTTC
CATAGGCTCCGCCCCCCTGACGAGCATCACAAAAATCGACGCTCAAGTCAGAGGTGGCGAAACCCGACAG
GACTATAAAGATACCAGGCGTTTCCCCCTGGAAGCTCCCTCGTGCGCTCTCCTGTTCCGACCCTGCCGCT
TACCGGATACCTGTCCGCCTTTCTCCCTTCGGGAAGCGTGGCGCTTTCTCATAGCTCACGCTGTAGGTAT
CTCAGTTCGGTGTAGGTCGTTCGCTCCAAGCTGGGCTGTGTGCACGAACCCCCCGTTCAGCCCGACCGCT
GCGCCTTATCCGGTAACTATCGTCTTGAGTCCAACCCGGTAAGACACGACTTATCGCCACTGGCAGCAGC
CACTGGTAACAGGATTAGCAGAGCGAGGTATGTAGGCGGTGCTACAGAGTTCTTGAAGTGGTGGCCTAAC
TACGGCTACACTAGAAGAACAGTATTTGGTATCTGCGCTCTGCTGAAGCCAGTTACCTTCGGAAAAAGAG
TTGGTAGCTCTTGATCCGGCAAACAAACCACCGCTGGTAGCGGTGGTTTTTTTGTTTGCAAGCAGCAGAT
TACGCGCAGAAAAAAAGGATCTCAAGAAGATCCTTTGATCTTTTCTACGGGGTCTGACGCTCAGTGGAAC
GAAAACTCACGTTAAGGGATTTTGGTCATGAGATTATCAAAAAGGATCTTCACCTAGATCCTTTTAAATT
AAAAATGAAGTTTTAAATCAATCTAAAGTATATATGAGTAAACTTGGTCTGACAGTTACCAATGCTTAAT
CAGTGAGGCACCTATCTCAGCGATCTGTCTATTTCGTTCATCCATAGTTGCCTGACTCCCCGTCGTGTAG
ATAACTACGATACGGGAGGGCTTACCATCTGGCCCCAGTGCTGCAATGATACCGCGAGACCCACGCTCAC
CGGCTCCAGATTTATCAGCAATAAACCAGCCAGCCGGAAGGGCCGAGCGCAGAAGTGGTCCTGCAACTTT
ATCCGCCTCCATCCAGTCTATTAATTGTTGCCGGGAAGCTAGAGTAAGTAGTTCGCCAGTTAATAGTTTG
CGCAACGTTGTTGCCATTGCTACAGGCATCGTGGTGTCACGCTCGTCGTTTGGTATGGCTTCATTCAGCT
CCGGTTCCCAACGATCAAGGCGAGTTACATGATCCCCCATGTTGTGCAAAAAAGCGGTTAGCTCCTTCGG
TCCTCCGATCGTTGTCAGAAGTAAGTTGGCCGCAGTGTTATCACTCATGGTTATGGCAGCACTGCATAAT
TCTCTTACTGTCATGCCATCCGTAAGATGCTTTTCTGTGACTGGTGAGTACTCAACCAAGTCATTCTGAG
AATAGTGTATGCGGCGACCGAGTTGCTCTTGCCCGGCGTCAATACGGGATAATACCGCGCCACATAGCAG
AACTTTAAAAGTGCTCATCATTGGAAAACGTTCTTCGGGGCGAAAACTCTCAAGGATCTTACCGCTGTTG
AGATCCAGTTCGATGTAACCCACTCGTGCACCCAACTGATCTTCAGCATCTTTTACTTTCACCAGCGTTT
CTGGGTGAGCAAAAACAGGAAGGCAAAATGCCGCAAAAAAGGGAATAAGGGCGACACGGAAATGTTGAAT
ACTCATACTCTTCCTTTTTCAATATTATTGAAGCATTTATCAGGGTTATTGTCTCATGAGCGGATACATA
TTTGAATGTATTTAGAAAAATAAACAAATAGGGGTTCCGCGCACATTTCCCCGAAAAGTGCCACCTGACG
TCTAAGAAACCATTATTATCATGACATTAACCTATAAAAATAGGCGTATCACGAGGCCCTTTCGTCTACG
CGCGCGCCGGCGGCGCGCCGTCGACGGCCGGCCGCGGCCGC
